Addgene plasmid #188512: AsdCas12a VPR
Purpose: Expresses FLAG tagged AsdCas12a VPR
Depositing lab: Isaac Hilton. Depositing organization: Rice University. Publication: Quantification of Genome Editing and Transcriptional Control Capabilities Reveals Hierarchies among Diverse CRISPR/Cas Systems in Human Cells. Escobar M, Li J, Patel A, Liu S, Xu Q, Hilton IB. ACS Synth Biol. 2022 Oct 21;11(10):3239-3250. doi: 10.1021/acssynbio.2c00156. Epub 2022 Sep 26. PubMed 36162812.
Backbone
  Vector backbone: LentiCRISPR v2
  Vector type: Mammalian Expression, Lentiviral, CRISPR
  Selectable markers: Puromycin
Growth in bacteria
  Bacterial resistance: Ampicillin, 100 μg/mL
  Growth temperature: 37°C
  Growth strain: NEB Stable
  Copy number: High Copy
Gene/Insert
  Gene/Insert name: dCas12a
  Species: Acidaminococcus sp. BV3L6
  Mutation: D908A
  Promoter: EF1a
  Cloning method: Gibson Cloning
Terms and licenses: Academic/Nonprofit Terms; Industry Terms: Not Available to Industry
Depositor comments: Stbl3 is also a suitable growth strain.
How to cite: AsdCas12a VPR was a gift from Isaac Hilton (Addgene plasmid # 188512 ; http://n2t.net/addgene:188512 ; RRID:Addgene_188512)
