[The description below was written by a language model from this plasmid's Addgene catalogue record and pLannotate feature annotations shown in this document.]
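Description:
AsdCas12a VPR is a third-generation-style, self-inactivating lentiviral transfer plasmid built on the LentiCRISPR v2 backbone for expressing a nuclease-dead Cas12a transcriptional activator in mammalian cells. In bacteria it is maintained through a high-copy ColE1/pUC origin and selected with ampicillin (AmpR). An f1 origin is also present. The viral portion runs from a CMV enhancer/promoter-driven truncated HIV-1 5' LTR through the Ψ packaging signal, RRE and cPPT/CTS to a WPRE and a ΔU3 3' LTR. This arrangement allows Rev-dependent export and packaging of the genomic RNA, and the integrated provirus lacks LTR promoter activity.

The payload is driven by an EF-1α core promoter. It encodes Acidaminococcus sp. BV3L6 Cas12a (AsCpf1) carrying the D908A mutation, which the record lists as the deactivating change that makes it dCas12a. This is fused at its C-terminal side to the VPR activator. The annotation detects the RELA/p65 fragment and the Epstein-Barr virus Rta activation domain of VPR, but it does not call the VP64 portion or the FLAG tag named in the catalogue entry. A puromycin N-acetyltransferase coding sequence follows the fusion, providing puromycin selection of transduced cells; the table does not annotate the element linking it to the fusion. An SV40/EM7-driven BleoR cassette lies outside the LTRs in the backbone.

A leftover S. pyogenes Cas9 gRNA scaffold is annotated upstream of the EF-1α promoter, but no U6 promoter or Cas12a crRNA cassette is annotated, so the guide RNA would presumably be supplied separately. The construct is intended for CRISPR activation of target genes and was used in comparing the transcriptional control capabilities of different CRISPR/Cas systems in human cells.
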