Features (pLannotate 1.2.2; 35 found; start..end, strand, type, name):
    217..397     +  LTR            5' LTR (truncated): truncated 5' long terminal repeat (LTR) from HIV-1
    444..569     +  misc_feature   HIV-1 Ψ: packaging signal of human immunodeficiency virus type 1
    553..916     +  CDS            HIV-1 gag (fragment): gag protein from human immunodeficiency virus 1; gag
   1062..1295    +  misc_feature   RRE: The Rev response element (RRE) of HIV-1 allows for Rev-dependent mRNA export from the nucleus to the cytoplasm.
   1672..1772    +  CDS            Rev (fragment): human immunodeficiency virus 1 (HIV-1) Rev protein; rev; enhances nuclear export of unspliced and incompletely spliced viral mRNAs
   1822..1939    +  misc_feature   cPPT/CTS: central polypurine tract and central termination sequence of HIV-1
   2071..2146    +  misc_RNA       gRNA scaffold: guide RNA scaffold for the Streptococcus pyogenes CRISPR/Cas9 system
   2164..2182    +  CDS            small t antigen (fragment): SV40 (simian virus 40) small t antigen
   2208..2419    +  promoter       EF-1α core promoter: core promoter for human elongation factor EF-1α
   2444..6364    +  CDS            AsCpf1: CRISPR-associated protein from Acidaminococcus sp. BV3L6 (Zetsche et al., 2015)
   6479..6503    +  protein_bind   attB1: mutant version of attB; recombination site for the Gateway® BP reaction BP Clonase™
   6734..7513    +  CDS            RELA (fragment): TF65_HUMAN - Also known as NFKB3. Experimental evidence at protein level: Swiss-Prot protein existence level 1. NF-kappa-B is a pleiotropic transcription factor present in almost all cell types and is the endpoint of a series of signal transduction events that are initiated by a vast array of stimuli related to many biological processes such as inflammation, immunity, differentiation, cell growth, tumorigenesis and apoptosis. NF-kappa-B is a homo- or heterodimeric complex formed by the Rel-like domain- containing proteins RELA/p65, RELB, NFKB1/p105, NFKB1/p50, REL and NFKB2/p52. The heterodime
   7532..8101    +  CDS            Rta AD: transcriptional activation domain from the human herpesvirus 4 (Epstein-Barr virus) replication and transcription activator Rta/BRLF1 (Hardwick et al., 1992; Chavez et al., 2015)
   8167..8764    +  CDS            PuroR (fragment): puromycin N-acetyltransferase; pac from Streptomyces; confers resistance to puromycin
   8780..9368    +  misc_feature   WPRE: woodchuck hepatitis virus posttranscriptional regulatory element
   9419..9438    +  misc_feature   cPPT/CTS (fragment): central polypurine tract and central termination sequence of HIV-1
   9440..9673    +  LTR            3' LTR (ΔU3): self-inactivating 3' long terminal repeat (LTR) from HIV-1
   9705..9929    +  polyA_signal   bGH poly(A) signal: bovine growth hormone polyadenylation signal
   9933..9954    +  promoter       SV40 promoter (fragment): SV40 enhancer and early promoter
   9975..10403   +  rep_origin     f1 ori (sequence partly withheld): f1 bacteriophage origin of replication; arrow indicates direction of (+) strand synthesis
  10417..10746   +  promoter       SV40 promoter: SV40 enhancer and early promoter
  10794..10841   +  promoter       EM7 promoter: synthetic bacterial promoter&nbsp
  10860..11234   +  CDS            BleoR: antibiotic-binding protein; Sh ble from Streptoalloteichus hindustanus; confers resistance to bleomycin, phleomycin, and Zeocin™
  11244..11369   +  CDS            ble (fragment): BLE_KLEPN - Experimental evidence at protein level: Swiss-Prot protein existence level 1. Binding protein with a strong affinity to the bleomycin family of antibiotics. Binds to CL990; an antimitotic-antibiotic compound. From Klebsiella pneumoniae.
  11364..11485   +  polyA_signal   SV40 poly(A) signal: SV40 polyadenylation signal
  11556..11578   -  protein_bind   lac operator (fragment): The lac repressor binds to the lac operator to inhibit transcription in E. coli. This inhibition can be relieved by adding lactose or isopropyl-β-D-thiogalactopyranoside (IPTG). lac repressor encoded by lacI
  11582..11612   -  promoter       lac promoter: promoter for the E. coli lac operon
  11627..11648   -  protein_bind   CAP binding site: CAP binding activates transcription in the presence of cAMP. E. coli catabolite activator protein
  11661..11753   -  CDS            lacI (fragment): lac repressor; lacI; The lac repressor binds to the lac operator to inhibit transcription in E. coli. This inhibition can be relieved by adding lactose or isopropyl-β-D-thiogalactopyranoside (IPTG).
  11936..12524   -  rep_origin     ori: high-copy-number ColE1/pMB1/pBR322/pUC origin of replication
  12695..13555   -  CDS            AmpR: β-lactamase; bla; confers resistance to ampicillin, carbenicillin, and related antibiotics
  13556..13660   -  promoter       AmpR promoter: bla
  13719..13771   -  misc_feature   bom (fragment): basis of mobility region from pBR322
  13926..14305   +  enhancer       CMV enhancer: human cytomegalovirus immediate early enhancer
  14306..199     +  promoter       CMV promoter (across the origin): human cytomegalovirus (CMV) immediate early promoter
>Addgene plasmid #188512 | AsdCas12a VPR | addgene full sequence | sequence record 373450 | Addgene NGS Result
TGATGCGGTTTTGGCAGTACATCAATGGGCGTGGATAGCGGTTTGACTCACGGGGATTTCCAAGTCTCCA
CCCCATTGACGTCAATGGGAGTTTGTTTTGGCACCAAAATCAACGGGACTTTCCAAAATGTCGTAACAAC
TCCGCCCCATTGACGCAAATGGGCGGTAGGCGTGTACGGTGGGAGGTCTATATAAGCAGCGCGTTTTGCC
TGTACTGGGTCTCTCTGGTTAGACCAGATCTGAGCCTGGGAGCTCTCTGGCTAACTAGGGAACCCACTGC
TTAAGCCTCAATAAAGCTTGCCTTGAGTGCTTCAAGTAGTGTGTGCCCGTCTGTTGTGTGACTCTGGTAA
CTAGAGATCCCTCAGACCCTTTTAGTCAGTGTGGAAAATCTCTAGCAGTGGCGCCCGAACAGGGACTTGA
AAGCGAAAGGGAAACCAGAGGAGCTCTCTCGACGCAGGACTCGGCTTGCTGAAGCGCGCACGGCAAGAGG
CGAGGGGCGGCGACTGGTGAGTACGCCAAAAATTTTGACTAGCGGAGGCTAGAAGGAGAGAGATGGGTGC
GAGAGCGTCAGTATTAAGCGGGGGAGAATTAGATCGCGATGGGAAAAAATTCGGTTAAGGCCAGGGGGAA
AGAAAAAATATAAATTAAAACATATAGTATGGGCAAGCAGGGAGCTAGAACGATTCGCAGTTAATCCTGG
CCTGTTAGAAACATCAGAAGGCTGTAGACAAATACTGGGACAGCTACAACCATCCCTTCAGACAGGATCA
GAAGAACTTAGATCATTATATAATACAGTAGCAACCCTCTATTGTGTGCATCAAAGGATAGAGATAAAAG
ACACCAAGGAAGCTTTAGACAAGATAGAGGAAGAGCAAAACAAAAGTAAGACCACCGCACAGCAAGCGGC
CGCTGATCTTCAGACCTGGAGGAGGAGATATGAGGGACAATTGGAGAAGTGAATTATATAAATATAAAGT
AGTAAAAATTGAACCATTAGGAGTAGCACCCACCAAGGCAAAGAGAAGAGTGGTGCAGAGAGAAAAAAGA
GCAGTGGGAATAGGAGCTTTGTTCCTTGGGTTCTTGGGAGCAGCAGGAAGCACTATGGGCGCAGCGTCAA
TGACGCTGACGGTACAGGCCAGACAATTATTGTCTGGTATAGTGCAGCAGCAGAACAATTTGCTGAGGGC
TATTGAGGCGCAACAGCATCTGTTGCAACTCACAGTCTGGGGCATCAAGCAGCTCCAGGCAAGAATCCTG
GCTGTGGAAAGATACCTAAAGGATCAACAGCTCCTGGGGATTTGGGGTTGCTCTGGAAAACTCATTTGCA
CCACTGCTGTGCCTTGGAATGCTAGTTGGAGTAATAAATCTCTGGAACAGATTTGGAATCACACGACCTG
GATGGAGTGGGACAGAGAAATTAACAATTACACAAGCTTAATACACTCCTTAATTGAAGAATCGCAAAAC
CAGCAAGAAAAGAATGAACAAGAATTATTGGAATTAGATAAATGGGCAAGTTTGTGGAATTGGTTTAACA
TAACAAATTGGCTGTGGTATATAAAATTATTCATAATGATAGTAGGAGGCTTGGTAGGTTTAAGAATAGT
TTTTGCTGTACTTTCTATAGTGAATAGAGTTAGGCAGGGATATTCACCATTATCGTTTCAGACCCACCTC
CCAACCCCGAGGGGACCCGACAGGCCCGAAGGAATAGAAGAAGAAGGTGGAGAGAGAGACAGAGACAGAT
CCATTCGATTAGTGAACGGATCGGCACTGCGTGCGCCAATTCTGCAGACAAATGGCAGTATTCATCCACA
ATTTTAAAAGAAAAGGGGGGATTGGGGGGTACAGTGCAGGGGAAAGAATAGTAGACATAATAGCAACAGA
CATACAAACTAAAGAATTACAAAAACAAATTACAAAAATTCAAAATTTTCGGGTTTATTACAGGGACAGC
AGAGATCCAGTTTGGTTAATTAAGGTACCGATATCACTAGTGTTCCATTAACTGCGCTAAAAATAATTTT
TAAATCTTTTTTAGCTTCTTGCTCTTTTTTGTACGTCTCTGTTTTAGAGCTAGAAATAGCAAGTTAAAAT
AAGGCTAGTCCGTTATCAACTTGAAAAAGTGGCACCGAGTCGGTGCTTTTTTGAATTCGCTAGCTAGGTC
TTGAAAGGAGTGGGAATTGGCTCCGGTGCCCGTCAGTGGGCAGAGCGCACATCGCCCACAGTCCCCGAGA
AGTTGGGGGGAGGGGTCGGCAATTGATCCGGTGCCTAGAGAAGGTGGCGCGGGGTAAACTGGGAAAGTGA
TGTCGTGTACTGGCTCCGCCTTTTTCCCGAGGGTGGGGGAGAACCGTATATAAGTGCAGTAGTCGCCGTG
AACGTTCTTTTTCGCAACGGGTTTGCCGCCAGAACACAGGACCGGTTCTAGAGCGCTGCCACCATGACAC
AGTTCGAGGGCTTTACCAACCTGTATCAGGTGAGCAAGACACTGCGGTTTGAGCTGATCCCACAGGGCAA
GACCCTGAAGCACATCCAGGAGCAGGGCTTCATCGAGGAGGACAAGGCCCGCAATGATCACTACAAGGAG
CTGAAGCCCATCATCGATCGGATCTACAAGACCTATGCCGACCAGTGCCTGCAGCTGGTGCAGCTGGATT
GGGAGAACCTGAGCGCCGCCATCGACTCCTATAGAAAGGAGAAAACCGAGGAGACAAGGAACGCCCTGAT
CGAGGAGCAGGCCACATATCGCAATGCCATCCACGACTACTTCATCGGCCGGACAGACAACCTGACCGAT
GCCATCAATAAGAGACACGCCGAGATCTACAAGGGCCTGTTCAAGGCCGAGCTGTTTAATGGCAAGGTGC
TGAAGCAGCTGGGCACCGTGACCACAACCGAGCACGAGAACGCCCTGCTGCGGAGCTTCGACAAGTTTAC
AACCTACTTCTCCGGCTTTTATGAGAACAGGAAGAACGTGTTCAGCGCCGAGGATATCAGCACAGCCATC
CCACACCGCATCGTGCAGGACAACTTCCCCAAGTTTAAGGAGAATTGTCACATCTTCACACGCCTGATCA
CCGCCGTGCCCAGCCTGCGGGAGCACTTTGAGAACGTGAAGAAGGCCATCGGCATCTTCGTGAGCACCTC
CATCGAGGAGGTGTTTTCCTTCCCTTTTTATAACCAGCTGCTGACACAGACCCAGATCGACCTGTATAAC
CAGCTGCTGGGAGGAATCTCTCGGGAGGCAGGCACCGAGAAGATCAAGGGCCTGAACGAGGTGCTGAATC
TGGCCATCCAGAAGAATGATGAGACAGCCCACATCATCGCCTCCCTGCCACACAGATTCATCCCCCTGTT
TAAGCAGATCCTGTCCGATAGGAACACCCTGTCTTTCATCCTGGAGGAGTTTAAGAGCGACGAGGAAGTG
ATCCAGTCCTTCTGCAAGTACAAGACACTGCTGAGAAACGAGAACGTGCTGGAGACAGCCGAGGCCCTGT
TTAACGAGCTGAACAGCATCGACCTGACACACATCTTCATCAGCCACAAGAAGCTGGAGACAATCAGCAG
CGCCCTGTGCGACCACTGGGATACACTGAGGAATGCCCTGTATGAGCGGAGAATCTCCGAGCTGACAGGC
AAGATCACCAAGTCTGCCAAGGAGAAGGTGCAGCGCAGCCTGAAGCACGAGGATATCAACCTGCAGGAGA
TCATCTCTGCCGCAGGCAAGGAGCTGAGCGAGGCCTTCAAGCAGAAAACCAGCGAGATCCTGTCCCACGC
ACACGCCGCCCTGGATCAGCCACTGCCTACAACCCTGAAGAAGCAGGAGGAGAAGGAGATCCTGAAGTCT
CAGCTGGACAGCCTGCTGGGCCTGTACCACCTGCTGGACTGGTTTGCCGTGGATGAGTCCAACGAGGTGG
ACCCCGAGTTCTCTGCCCGGCTGACCGGCATCAAGCTGGAGATGGAGCCTTCTCTGAGCTTCTACAACAA
GGCCAGAAATTATGCCACCAAGAAGCCCTACTCCGTGGAGAAGTTCAAGCTGAACTTTCAGATGCCTACA
CTGGCCTCTGGCTGGGACGTGAATAAGGAGAAGAACAATGGCGCCATCCTGTTTGTGAAGAACGGCCTGT
ACTATCTGGGCATCATGCCAAAGCAGAAGGGCAGGTATAAGGCCCTGAGCTTCGAGCCCACAGAGAAAAC
CAGCGAGGGCTTTGATAAGATGTACTATGACTACTTCCCTGATGCCGCCAAGATGATCCCAAAGTGCAGC
ACCCAGCTGAAGGCCGTGACAGCCCACTTTCAGACCCACACAACCCCCATCCTGCTGTCCAACAATTTCA
TCGAGCCTCTGGAGATCACAAAGGAGATCTACGACCTGAACAATCCTGAGAAGGAGCCAAAGAAGTTTCA
GACAGCCTACGCCAAGAAAACCGGCGACCAGAAGGGCTACAGAGAGGCCCTGTGCAAGTGGATCGACTTC
ACAAGGGATTTTCTGTCCAAGTATACCAAGACAACCTCTATCGATCTGTCTAGCCTGCGGCCATCCTCTC
AGTATAAGGACCTGGGCGAGTACTATGCCGAGCTGAATCCCCTGCTGTACCACATCAGCTTCCAGAGAAT
CGCCGAGAAGGAGATCATGGATGCCGTGGAGACAGGCAAGCTGTACCTGTTCCAGATCTATAACAAGGAC
TTTGCCAAGGGCCACCACGGCAAGCCTAATCTGCACACACTGTATTGGACCGGCCTGTTTTCTCCAGAGA
ACCTGGCCAAGACAAGCATCAAGCTGAATGGCCAGGCCGAGCTGTTCTACCGCCCTAAGTCCAGGATGAA
GAGGATGGCACACCGGCTGGGAGAGAAGATGCTGAACAAGAAGCTGAAGGATCAGAAAACCCCAATCCCC
GACACCCTGTACCAGGAGCTGTACGACTATGTGAATCACAGACTGTCCCACGACCTGTCTGATGAGGCCA
GGGCCCTGCTGCCCAACGTGATCACCAAGGAGGTGTCTCACGAGATCATCAAGGATAGGCGCTTTACCAG
CGACAAGTTCTTTTTCCACGTGCCTATCACACTGAACTATCAGGCCGCCAATTCCCCATCTAAGTTCAAC
CAGAGGGTGAATGCCTACCTGAAGGAGCACCCCGAGACACCTATCATCGGCATCGCCCGGGGCGAGAGAA
ACCTGATCTATATCACAGTGATCGACTCCACCGGCAAGATCCTGGAGCAGCGGAGCCTGAACACCATCCA
GCAGTTTGATTACCAGAAGAAGCTGGACAACAGGGAGAAGGAGAGGGTGGCAGCAAGGCAGGCCTGGTCT
GTGGTGGGCACAATCAAGGATCTGAAGCAGGGCTATCTGAGCCAGGTCATCCACGAGATCGTGGACCTGA
TGATCCACTACCAGGCCGTGGTGGTGCTGGAGAACCTGAATTTCGGCTTTAAGAGCAAGAGGACCGGCAT
CGCCGAGAAGGCCGTGTACCAGCAGTTCGAGAAGATGCTGATCGATAAGCTGAATTGCCTGGTGCTGAAG
GACTATCCAGCAGAGAAAGTGGGAGGCGTGCTGAACCCATACCAGCTGACAGACCAGTTCACCTCCTTTG
CCAAGATGGGCACCCAGTCTGGCTTCCTGTTTTACGTGCCTGCCCCATATACATCTAAGATCGATCCCCT
GACCGGCTTCGTGGACCCCTTCGTGTGGAAAACCATCAAGAATCACGAGAGCCGCAAGCACTTCCTGGAG
GGCTTCGACTTTCTGCACTACGACGTGAAAACCGGCGACTTCATCCTGCACTTTAAGATGAACAGAAATC
TGTCCTTCCAGAGGGGCCTGCCCGGCTTTATGCCTGCATGGGATATCGTGTTCGAGAAGAACGAGACACA
GTTTGACGCCAAGGGCACCCCTTTCATCGCCGGCAAGAGAATCGTGCCAGTGATCGAGAATCACAGATTC
ACCGGCAGATACCGGGACCTGTATCCTGCCAACGAGCTGATCGCCCTGCTGGAGGAGAAGGGCATCGTGT
TCAGGGATGGCTCCAACATCCTGCCAAAGCTGCTGGAGAATGACGATTCTCACGCCATCGACACCATGGT
GGCCCTGATCCGCAGCGTGCTGCAGATGCGGAACTCCAATGCCGCCACAGGCGAGGACTATATCAACAGC
CCCGTGCGCGATCTGAATGGCGTGTGCTTCGACTCCCGGTTTCAGAACCCAGAGTGGCCCATGGACGCCG
ATGCCAATGGCGCCTACCACATCGCCCTGAAGGGCCAGCTGCTGCTGAATCACCTGAAGGAGAGCAAGGA
TCTGAAGCTGCAGAACGGCATCTCCAATCAGGACTGGCTGGCCTACATCCAGGAGCTGCGCAACAAGCGA
CCTGCCGCCACAAAGAAGGCTGGACAGGCTAAGAAGAAGAAAGATTACAAAGACGATGACGATAAGGGAT
CCTCGCCAGGGATCCGTCGACTTGACGCGTTGATATCAACAAGTTTGTACAAAAAAGCAGGCTACAAAGA
GGCCAGCGGTTCCGGACGGGCTGACGCATTGGACGATTTTGATCTGGATATGCTGGGAAGTGACGCCCTC
GATGATTTTGACCTTGACATGCTTGGTTCGGATGCCCTTGATGACTTTGACCTCGACATGCTCGGCAGTG
ACGCCCTTGATGATTTCGACCTGGACATGCTGATTAACTCTAGAAGTTCCGGATCTCCGAAAAAGAAACG
CAAAGTTGGTAGCCAGTACCTGCCCGACACCGACGACCGGCACCGGATCGAGGAAAAGCGGAAGCGGACC
TACGAGACATTCAAGAGCATCATGAAGAAGTCCCCCTTCAGCGGCCCCACCGACCCTAGACCTCCACCTA
GAAGAATCGCCGTGCCCAGCAGATCCAGCGCCAGCGTGCCAAAACCTGCCCCCCAGCCTTACCCCTTCAC
CAGCAGCCTGAGCACCATCAACTACGACGAGTTCCCTACCATGGTGTTCCCCAGCGGCCAGATCTCTCAG
GCCTCTGCTCTGGCTCCAGCCCCTCCTCAGGTGCTGCCTCAGGCTCCTGCTCCTGCACCAGCTCCAGCCA
TGGTGTCTGCACTGGCTCAGGCACCAGCACCCGTGCCTGTGCTGGCTCCTGGACCTCCACAGGCTGTGGC
TCCACCAGCCCCTAAACCTACACAGGCCGGCGAGGGCACACTGTCTGAAGCTCTGCTGCAGCTGCAGTTC
GACGACGAGGATCTGGGAGCCCTGCTGGGAAACAGCACCGATCCTGCCGTGTTCACCGACCTGGCCAGCG
TGGACAACAGCGAGTTCCAGCAGCTGCTGAACCAGGGCATCCCTGTGGCCCCTCACACCACCGAGCCCAT
GCTGATGGAATACCCCGAGGCCATCACCCGGCTCGTGACAGGCGCTCAGAGGCCTCCTGATCCAGCTCCT
GCCCCTCTGGGAGCACCAGGCCTGCCTAATGGACTGCTGTCTGGCGACGAGGACTTCAGCTCTATCGCCG
ATATGGATTTCTCAGCCTTGCTGGGCTCTGGCAGCGGCAGCCGGGATTCCAGGGAAGGGATGTTTTTGCC
GAAGCCTGAGGCCGGCTCCGCTATTAGTGACGTGTTTGAGGGCCGCGAGGTGTGCCAGCCAAAACGAATC
CGGCCATTTCATCCTCCAGGAAGTCCATGGGCCAACCGCCCACTCCCCGCCAGCCTCGCACCAACACCAA
CCGGTCCAGTACATGAGCCAGTCGGGTCACTGACCCCGGCACCAGTCCCTCAGCCACTGGATCCAGCGCC
CGCAGTGACTCCCGAGGCCAGTCACCTGTTGGAGGATCCCGATGAAGAGACGAGCCAGGCTGTCAAAGCC
CTTCGGGAGATGGCCGATACTGTGATTCCCCAGAAGGAAGAGGCTGCAATCTGTGGCCAAATGGACCTTT
CCCATCCGCCCCCAAGGGGCCATCTGGATGAGCTGACAACCACACTTGAGTCCATGACCGAGGATCTGAA
CCTGGACTCACCCCTGACCCCGGAATTGAACGAGATTCTGGATACCTTCCTGAACGACGAGTGCCTCTTG
CATGCCATGCATATCAGCACAGGACTGTCCATCTTCGACACATCTCTGTTTGGATCCGGCGCAACAAACT
TCTCTCTGCTGAAACAAGCCGGAGATGTCGAAGAGAATCCTGGACCGACCGAGTACAAGCCCACGGTGCG
CCTCGCCACCCGCGACGACGTCCCCAGGGCCGTACGCACCCTCGCCGCCGCGTTCGCCGACTACCCCGCC
ACGCGCCACACCGTCGATCCGGACCGCCACATCGAGCGGGTCACCGAGCTGCAAGAACTCTTCCTCACGC
GCGTCGGGCTCGACATCGGCAAGGTGTGGGTCGCGGACGACGGCGCCGCGGTGGCGGTCTGGACCACGCC
GGAGAGCGTCGAAGCGGGGGCGGTGTTCGCCGAGATCGGCCCGCGCATGGCCGAGTTGAGCGGTTCCCGG
CTGGCCGCGCAGCAACAGATGGAAGGCCTCCTGGCGCCGCACCGGCCCAAGGAGCCCGCGTGGTTCCTGG
CCACCGTCGGAGTCTCGCCCGACCACCAGGGCAAGGGTCTGGGCAGCGCCGTCGTGCTCCCCGGAGTGGA
GGCGGCCGAGCGCGCCGGGGTGCCCGCCTTCCTGGAGACCTCCGCGCCCCGCAACCTCCCCTTCTACGAG
CGGCTCGGCTTCACCGTCACCGCCGACGTCGAGGTGCCCGAAGGACCGCGCACCTGGTGCATGACCCGCA
AGCCCGGTGCCTGAACGCGTTAAGTCGACAATCAACCTCTGGATTACAAAATTTGTGAAAGATTGACTGG
TATTCTTAACTATGTTGCTCCTTTTACGCTATGTGGATACGCTGCTTTAATGCCTTTGTATCATGCTATT
GCTTCCCGTATGGCTTTCATTTTCTCCTCCTTGTATAAATCCTGGTTGCTGTCTCTTTATGAGGAGTTGT
GGCCCGTTGTCAGGCAACGTGGCGTGGTGTGCACTGTGTTTGCTGACGCAACCCCCACTGGTTGGGGCAT
TGCCACCACCTGTCAGCTCCTTTCCGGGACTTTCGCTTTCCCCCTCCCTATTGCCACGGCGGAACTCATC
GCCGCCTGCCTTGCCCGCTGCTGGACAGGGGCTCGGCTGTTGGGCACTGACAATTCCGTGGTGTTGTCGG
GGAAATCATCGTCCTTTCCTTGGCTGCTCGCCTGTGTTGCCACCTGGATTCTGCGCGGGACGTCCTTCTG
CTACGTCCCTTCGGCCCTCAATCCAGCGGACCTTCCTTCCCGCGGCCTGCTGCCGGCTCTGCGGCCTCTT
CCGCGTCTTCGCCTTCGCCCTCAGACGAGTCGGATCTCCCTTTGGGCCGCCTCCCCGCGTCGACTTTAAG
ACCAATGACTTACAAGGCAGCTGTAGATCTTAGCCACTTTTTAAAAGAAAAGGGGGGACTGGAAGGGCTA
ATTCACTCCCAACGAAGACAAGATCTGCTTTTTGCTTGTACTGGGTCTCTCTGGTTAGACCAGATCTGAG
CCTGGGAGCTCTCTGGCTAACTAGGGAACCCACTGCTTAAGCCTCAATAAAGCTTGCCTTGAGTGCTTCA
AGTAGTGTGTGCCCGTCTGTTGTGTGACTCTGGTAACTAGAGATCCCTCAGACCCTTTTAGTCAGTGTGG
AAAATCTCTAGCAGGGCCCGTTTAAACCCGCTGATCAGCCTCGACTGTGCCTTCTAGTTGCCAGCCATCT
GTTGTTTGCCCCTCCCCCGTGCCTTCCTTGACCCTGGAAGGTGCCACTCCCACTGTCCTTTCCTAATAAA
ATGAGGAAATTGCATCGCATTGTCTGAGTAGGTGTCATTCTATTCTGGGGGGTGGGGTGGGGCAGGACAG
CAAGGGGGAGGATTGGGAAGACAATAGCAGGCATGCTGGGGATGCGGTGGGCTCTATGGCTTCTGAGGCG
GAAAGAACCAGCTGGGGCTCTAGGGGGTATCCCC
[124 nt withheld, positions 9975-10098]
C
[91 nt withheld, positions 10100-10190]
A
[49 nt withheld, positions 10192-10240]
CCTTTGACGTTGGAGTCCACGTTCTTT
[37 nt withheld, positions 10268-10304]
ACCCTATCTCGGTCTATTCTTTTGATTTATAAGGGATTTTGCCGATTTCGGCCTATTGGTTAAAAAATGA
GCTGATTTAACAAAAATTTAACGCGAATTAATTCTGTGGAATGTGTGTCAGTTAGGGTGTGGAAAGTCCC
CAGGCTCCCCAGCAGGCAGAAGTATGCAAAGCATGCATCTCAATTAGTCAGCAACCAGGTGTGGAAAGTC
CCCAGGCTCCCCAGCAGGCAGAAGTATGCAAAGCATGCATCTCAATTAGTCAGCAACCATAGTCCCGCCC
CTAACTCCGCCCATCCCGCCCCTAACTCCGCCCAGTTCCGCCCATTCTCCGCCCCATGGCTGACTAATTT
TTTTTATTTATGCAGAGGCCGAGGCCGCCTCTGCCTCTGAGCTATTCCAGAAGTAGTGAGGAGGCTTTTT
TGGAGGCCTAGGCTTTTGCAAAAAGCTCCCGGGAGCTTGTATATCCATTTTCGGATCTGATCAGCACGTG
TTGACAATTAATCATCGGCATAGTATATCGGCATAGTATAATACGACAAGGTGAGGAACTAAACCATGGC
CAAGTTGACCAGTGCCGTTCCGGTGCTCACCGCGCGCGACGTCGCCGGAGCGGTCGAGTTCTGGACCGAC
CGGCTCGGGTTCTCCCGGGACTTCGTGGAGGACGACTTCGCCGGTGTGGTCCGGGACGACGTGACCCTGT
TCATCAGCGCGGTCCAGGACCAGGTGGTGCCGGACAACACCCTGGCCTGGGTGTGGGTGCGCGGCCTGGA
CGAGCTGTACGCCGAGTGGTCGGAGGTCGTGTCCACGAACTTCCGGGACGCCTCCGGGCCGGCCATGACC
GAGATCGGCGAGCAGCCGTGGGGGCGGGAGTTCGCCCTGCGCGACCCGGCCGGCAACTGCGTGCACTTCG
TGGCCGAGGAGCAGGACTGACACGTGCTACGAGATTTCGATTCCACCGCCGCCTTCTATGAAAGGTTGGG
CTTCGGAATCGTTTTCCGGGACGCCGGCTGGATGATCCTCCAGCGCGGGGATCTCATGCTGGAGTTCTTC
GCCCACCCCAACTTGTTTATTGCAGCTTATAATGGTTACAAATAAAGCAATAGCATCACAAATTTCACAA
ATAAAGCATTTTTTTCACTGCATTCTAGTTGTGGTTTGTCCAAACTCATCAATGTATCTTATCATGTCTG
TATACCGTCGACCTCTAGCTAGAGCTTGGCGTAATCATGGTCATAGCTGTTTCCTGTGTGAAATTGTTAT
CCGCTCACAATTCCACACAACATACGAGCCGGAAGCATAAAGTGTAAAGCCTGGGGTGCCTAATGAGTGA
GCTAACTCACATTAATTGCGTTGCGCTCACTGCCCGCTTTCCAGTCGGGAAACCTGTCGTGCCAGCTGCA
TTAATGAATCGGCCAACGCGCGGGGAGAGGCGGTTTGCGTATTGGGCGCTCTTCCGCTTCCTCGCTCACT
GACTCGCTGCGCTCGGTCGTTCGGCTGCGGCGAGCGGTATCAGCTCACTCAAAGGCGGTAATACGGTTAT
CCACAGAATCAGGGGATAACGCAGGAAAGAACATGTGAGCAAAAGGCCAGCAAAAGGCCAGGAACCGTAA
AAAGGCCGCGTTGCTGGCGTTTTTCCATAGGCTCCGCCCCCCTGACGAGCATCACAAAAATCGACGCTCA
AGTCAGAGGTGGCGAAACCCGACAGGACTATAAAGATACCAGGCGTTTCCCCCTGGAAGCTCCCTCGTGC
GCTCTCCTGTTCCGACCCTGCCGCTTACCGGATACCTGTCCGCCTTTCTCCCTTCGGGAAGCGTGGCGCT
TTCTCATAGCTCACGCTGTAGGTATCTCAGTTCGGTGTAGGTCGTTCGCTCCAAGCTGGGCTGTGTGCAC
GAACCCCCCGTTCAGCCCGACCGCTGCGCCTTATCCGGTAACTATCGTCTTGAGTCCAACCCGGTAAGAC
ACGACTTATCGCCACTGGCAGCAGCCACTGGTAACAGGATTAGCAGAGCGAGGTATGTAGGCGGTGCTAC
AGAGTTCTTGAAGTGGTGGCCTAACTACGGCTACACTAGAAGAACAGTATTTGGTATCTGCGCTCTGCTG
AAGCCAGTTACCTTCGGAAAAAGAGTTGGTAGCTCTTGATCCGGCAAACAAACCACCGCTGGTAGCGGTG
GTTTTTTTGTTTGCAAGCAGCAGATTACGCGCAGAAAAAAAGGATCTCAAGAAGATCCTTTGATCTTTTC
TACGGGGTCTGACGCTCAGTGGAACGAAAACTCACGTTAAGGGATTTTGGTCATGAGATTATCAAAAAGG
ATCTTCACCTAGATCCTTTTAAATTAAAAATGAAGTTTTAAATCAATCTAAAGTATATATGAGTAAACTT
GGTCTGACAGTTACCAATGCTTAATCAGTGAGGCACCTATCTCAGCGATCTGTCTATTTCGTTCATCCAT
AGTTGCCTGACTCCCCGTCGTGTAGATAACTACGATACGGGAGGGCTTACCATCTGGCCCCAGTGCTGCA
ATGATACCGCGAGACCCACGCTCACCGGCTCCAGATTTATCAGCAATAAACCAGCCAGCCGGAAGGGCCG
AGCGCAGAAGTGGTCCTGCAACTTTATCCGCCTCCATCCAGTCTATTAATTGTTGCCGGGAAGCTAGAGT
AAGTAGTTCGCCAGTTAATAGTTTGCGCAACGTTGTTGCCATTGCTACAGGCATCGTGGTGTCACGCTCG
TCGTTTGGTATGGCTTCATTCAGCTCCGGTTCCCAACGATCAAGGCGAGTTACATGATCCCCCATGTTGT
GCAAAAAAGCGGTTAGCTCCTTCGGTCCTCCGATCGTTGTCAGAAGTAAGTTGGCCGCAGTGTTATCACT
CATGGTTATGGCAGCACTGCATAATTCTCTTACTGTCATGCCATCCGTAAGATGCTTTTCTGTGACTGGT
GAGTACTCAACCAAGTCATTCTGAGAATAGTGTATGCGGCGACCGAGTTGCTCTTGCCCGGCGTCAATAC
GGGATAATACCGCGCCACATAGCAGAACTTTAAAAGTGCTCATCATTGGAAAACGTTCTTCGGGGCGAAA
ACTCTCAAGGATCTTACCGCTGTTGAGATCCAGTTCGATGTAACCCACTCGTGCACCCAACTGATCTTCA
GCATCTTTTACTTTCACCAGCGTTTCTGGGTGAGCAAAAACAGGAAGGCAAAATGCCGCAAAAAAGGGAA
TAAGGGCGACACGGAAATGTTGAATACTCATACTCTTCCTTTTTCAATATTATTGAAGCATTTATCAGGG
TTATTGTCTCATGAGCGGATACATATTTGAATGTATTTAGAAAAATAAACAAATAGGGGTTCCGCGCACA
TTTCCCCGAAAAGTGCCACCTGACGTCGACGGATCGGGAGATCTCCCGATCCCCTATGGTGCACTCTCAG
TACAATCTGCTCTGATGCCGCATAGTTAAGCCAGTATCTGCTCCCTGCTTGTGTGTTGGAGGTCGCTGAG
TAGTGCGCGAGCAAAATTTAAGCTACAACAAGGCAAGGCTTGACCGACAATTGCATGAAGAATCTGCTTA
GGGTTAGGCGTTTTGCGCTGCTTCGCGATGTACGGGCCAGATATACGCGTTGACATTGATTATTGACTAG
TTATTAATAGTAATCAATTACGGGGTCATTAGTTCATAGCCCATATATGGAGTTCCGCGTTACATAACTT
ACGGTAAATGGCCCGCCTGGCTGACCGCCCAACGACCCCCGCCCATTGACGTCAATAATGACGTATGTTC
CCATAGTAACGCCAATAGGGACTTTCCATTGACGTCAATGGGTGGAGTATTTACGGTAAACTGCCCACTT
GGCAGTACATCAAGTGTATCATATGCCAAGTACGCCCCCTATTGACGTCAATGACGGTAAATGGCCCGCC
TGGCATTATGCCCAGTACATGACCTTATGGGACTTTCCTACTTGGCAGTACATCTACGTATTAGTCATCG
CTATTACCATGG
